>Addgene plasmid #123854 | MTK5_010 | addgene full sequence | sequence record 249801 | Addgene NGS Result
TCGGTCTCAGCTGGCGGTGAGACGCCAGACAGCACGTAATTGACCGCCAGAACGCGCAATTTGACGACCA
GCGGATATGAGATTCTGTGCACTCACGAGAACGTTACCGACGATTTCCCAGTATTTGGCGCTGCCATAAT
CCAAATATCAACGAATCCCATGTGACACTAGTGCACTGCAGTACATGAGACCAGACCAATAAAAAACGCC
CGGCGGCAACCGAGCGTTCTGAACAAATCCAGATGGAGTTCTGAGGTCATTACTGGATCTATCAACAGGA
GTCCAAGCGAGCTCGATATCAAATTACGCCCCGCCCTGCCACTCATCGCAGTACTGTTGTAATTCATTAA
GCATTCTGCCGACATGGAAGCCATCACAAACGGCATGATGAACCTGAATCGCCAGCGGCATCAGCACCTT
GTCGCCTTGCGTATAATATTTGCCCATGGTGAAAACGGGGGCGAAGAAGTTGTCCATATTGGCCACGTTT
AAATCAAAACTGGTGAAACTCACCCAGGGATTGGCTGAAACGAAAAACATATTCTCAATAAACCCTTTAG
GGAAATAGGCCAGGTTTTCACCGTAACACGCCACATCTTGCGAATATATGTGTAGAAACTGCCGGAAATC
GTCGTGGTATTCACTCCAGAGCGATGAAAACGTTTCAGTTTGCTCATGGAAAACGGTGTAACAAGGGTGA
ACACTATCCCATATCACCAGCTCACCGTCTTTCATTGCCATACGAAATTCCGGATGAGCATTCATCAGGC
GGGCAAGAATGTGAATAAAGGCCGGATAAAACTTGTGCTTATTTTTCTTTACGGTCTTTAAAAAGGCCGT
AATATCCAGCTGAACGGTCTGGTTATAGGTACATTGAGCAACTGACTGAAATGCCTCAAAATGTTCTTTA
CGATGCCATTGGGATATATCAACGGTGGTATATCCAGTGATTTTTTTCTCCATTTTAGCTTCCTTAGCTC
CTGAAAATCTCGATAACTCAAAAAATACGCCCGGTAGTGATCTTATTTCATTATGGTGAAAGTTGGAACC
TCTTACGTGCCCGATCAATCATGACCAAAATCCCTTAACGTGAGTTTTCGTTCCACTGAGCGTCAGACCC
CGTAGAAAAGATCAAAGGATCTTCTTGAGATCCTTTTTTTCTGCGCGTAATCTGCTGCTTGCAAACAAAA
AAACCACCGCTACCAGCGGTGGTTTGTTTGCCGGATCAAGAGCTACCAACTCTTTTTCCGAAGGTAACTG
GCTTCAGCAGAGCGCAGATACCAAATACTGTTCTTCTAGTGTAGCCGTAGTTAGGCCACCACTTCAAGAA
CTCTGTAGCACCGCCTACATACCTCGCTCTGCTAATCCTGTTACCAGTGGCTGCTGCCAGTGGCGATAAG
TCGTGTCTTACCGGGTTGGACTCAAGACGATAGTTACCGGATAAGGCGCAGCGGTCGGGCTGAACGGGGG
GTTCGTGCACACAGCCCAGCTTGGAGCGAACGACCTACACCGAACTGAGATACCTACAGCGTGAGCTATG
AGAAAGCGCCACGCTTCCCGAAGGGAGAAAGGCGGACAGGTATCCGGTAAGCGGCAGGGTCGGAACAGGA
GAGCGCACGAGGGAGCTTCCAGGGGGAAACGCCTGGTATCTTTATAGTCCTGTCGGGTTTCGCCACCTCT
GACTTGAGCGTCGATTTTTGTGATGCTCGTCAGGGGGGCGGAGCCTATGGAAAAACGCCAGCAACGCGGC
CTTTTTACGGTTCCTGGCCTTTTGCTGGCCTTTTGCTCACATGTTCTTTCCTGCGTTATCCCCTGATTCT
GTGGATAACCGTAG
Features (pLannotate 1.2.2; 4 found; start..end, strand, type, name):
    199..233     -  terminator     lambda t0 terminator: minimal transcription terminator from phage lambda (Scholtissek and Grosse, 1987)
    307..963     -  CDS            cat: CAT_ECOLX - Experimental evidence at protein level: Swiss-Prot protein existence level 1. This enzyme is an effector of chloramphenicol resistance in bacteria. From Escherichia coli. This protein is used as a marker in many commonly used cloning vectors, such as pACYC184.
    964..1061    -  promoter       cat promoter: promoter of the E. coli cat gene encoding chloramphenicol acetyltransferase
   1145..1733    +  rep_origin     ori: high-copy-number ColE1/pMB1/pBR322/pUC origin of replication
