[The description below was written by a language model from this plasmid's Addgene catalogue record and pLannotate feature annotations shown in this document.]
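Description:
MTK5_010 is a small part plasmid (about 1.8 kb) from the Mammalian Toolkit (MTK), a hierarchical modular cloning system for building genetic circuits for mammalian cells. It is built on the MTK0_027 part-entry backbone and, although catalogued as a mammalian expression vector, it contains no mammalian expression elements of its own. It serves as a bacterial storage vector for a single standardized part. The annotated features are all backbone functions: a high-copy ColE1/pUC-type origin of replication for propagation in E. coli, and a chloramphenicol acetyltransferase (cat) gene driven by its native promoter and followed by the phage lambda t0 terminator, which provides chloramphenicol selection.

The payload is Connector R7 (ConR7), a short synthetic sequence classified as a Type 5 part, which in the MTK scheme is a 3' assembly connector. It was inserted into the backbone using BsmBI sites that were destroyed during cloning. The connector itself is not picked up by the automated annotation, so it presumably lies in the unannotated region of the plasmid outside the origin and resistance cassette. The record gives no detail of its internal structure.

In use, a 3' connector such as ConR7 is combined with a 5' connector and with promoter, coding sequence and terminator parts to assemble a transcriptional unit. The identity of the flanking connectors then determines the position and order in which that unit joins others in a later multi-gene assembly. MTK5_010 is therefore a building block for constructing multi-transcriptional-unit mammalian circuits rather than a construct delivered to cells directly.
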