Addgene plasmid #123854: MTK5_010
Purpose: Encodes ConR7 as a Type 5 part to be used in the MTK system
Depositing lab: Hana El-Samad. Depositing organization: University of California, San Francisco (UCSF). Publication: A Toolkit for Rapid Modular Construction of Biological Circuits in Mammalian Cells. Fonseca JP, Bonny AR, Kumar GR, Ng AH, Town J, Wu QC, Aslankoohi E, Chen SY, Dods G, Harrigan P, Osimiri LC, Kistler AL, El-Samad H. ACS Synth Biol. 2019 Nov 15;8(11):2593-2606. doi: 10.1021/acssynbio.9b00322. Epub 2019 Nov 5. PubMed 31686495.
Backbone
  Vector backbone: MTK0_027
  Vector type: Mammalian Expression
Growth in bacteria
  Bacterial resistance: Chloramphenicol, 25 μg/mL
  Growth temperature: 37°C
  Growth strain: DH5alpha
  Copy number: Unknown
Gene/Insert
  Gene/Insert name: Connector R7
  Species: Synthetic
  Cloning method: Restriction Enzyme; 5′ cloning site BsmBI (destroyed during cloning); 3′ cloning site BsmBI (destroyed during cloning)
Terms and licenses: Academic/Nonprofit Terms; Industry Terms: Not Available to Industry
Depositor comments: Type 5 parts are 3' assembly connectors in the MTK. Please visit https://www.biorxiv.org/content/10.1101/506188v2 for BioRxiv preprint
How to cite: MTK5_010 was a gift from Hana El-Samad (Addgene plasmid # 123854 ; http://n2t.net/addgene:123854 ; RRID:Addgene_123854)
